Addgene plasmid #162347: pTet-O-OVOL1-T2A-PuroR
Purpose: Lentiviral expression of OVOL1 under the control of the TetON promoter
Depositing lab: Charles Gersbach. Depositing organization: Duke University. Publication: Master Regulators and Cofactors of Human Neuronal Cell Fate Specification Identified by CRISPR Gene Activation Screens. Black JB, McCutcheon SR, Dube S, Barrera A, Klann TS, Rice GA, Adkar SS, Soderling SH, Reddy TE, Gersbach CA. Cell Rep. 2020 Dec 1;33(9):108460. doi: 10.1016/j.celrep.2020.108460. PubMed 33264623.
Backbone
  Vector backbone: Tet-O-FUW
  Backbone size w/o insert (bp): 8000
  Vector type: Mammalian Expression, Lentiviral
  Selectable markers: Puromycin
Growth in bacteria
  Bacterial resistance: Ampicillin, 100 μg/mL
  Growth temperature: 37°C
  Growth strain: NEB Stable
  Copy number: High Copy
Gene/Insert
  Gene/Insert name: OVOL1
  Species: H. sapiens (human)
  Insert size (bp): 801
  Entrez Gene: OVOL1 (a.k.a. HOVO1)
  Promoter: Tet-ON
  Tag / fusion protein: T2A-PuroR (C terminal on insert)
  Cloning method: Gibson Cloning
Resource information
  A portion of this plasmid was derived from a plasmid made by: This plasmid was modifed from a gift from Marius Wernig (Addgene plasmid # 52047)
Terms and licenses: Academic/Nonprofit Terms; Industry Terms: Not Available to Industry
How to cite: pTet-O-OVOL1-T2A-PuroR was a gift from Charles Gersbach (Addgene plasmid # 162347 ; http://n2t.net/addgene:162347 ; RRID:Addgene_162347)
