[The description below was written by a language model from this plasmid's Addgene catalogue record and pLannotate feature annotations shown in this document.]
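Description:
pTet-O-OVOL1-T2A-PuroR is a lentiviral transfer plasmid built on the Tet-O-FUW backbone for doxycycline-inducible expression of human OVOL1 in mammalian cells. It is propagated in E. coli as a high-copy plasmid through a ColE1/pUC-type origin with ampicillin selection (AmpR). The backbone also carries an f1 origin and an SV40/EM7-driven bleomycin/Zeocin resistance cassette located outside the viral region. The sequenced record is about 9.9 kb.

The viral genome is transcribed in packaging cells from a CMV enhancer/promoter fused to a truncated HIV-1 5' LTR, followed by the Ψ packaging signal with a partial gag fragment, the Rev response element for Rev-dependent nuclear export, and the cPPT/CTS element that aids nuclear import of the reverse-transcribed genome. The internal expression cassette consists of a tetracycline response element with seven tetO copies joined to a minimal CMV promoter, driving the 801 bp OVOL1 coding sequence. OVOL1 is linked at its C terminus through a T2A ribosome-skipping peptide to puromycin N-acetyltransferase, so a single inducible transcript yields the transcription factor and the resistance protein as separate polypeptides. Puromycin selection therefore reports on induced transgene expression. A WPRE follows to enhance transcript stability and expression, and the cassette ends in a truncated 3' LTR and a bGH polyadenylation signal.

No tetracycline transactivator is annotated on the plasmid, so induction requires one (such as rtTA) supplied separately. The associated publication concerns regulators of human neuronal cell fate identified through CRISPR activation screens, which suggests use for controlled OVOL1 overexpression in such studies.
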