Features (pLannotate 1.2.2; 34 found; start..end, strand, type, name):
      2..54      +  CDS            T2A (fragment): 2A peptide from Thosea asigna virus capsid protein Eukaryotic ribosomes fail to insert a peptide bond between the Gly and Pro residues, yielding separate polypeptides.
     62..661     +  CDS            PuroR: puromycin N-acetyltransferase; pac from Streptomyces alboniger; confers resistance to puromycin
    677..700     +  misc_feature   MCS (fragment): pBluescript multiple cloning site
    700..1288    +  misc_feature   WPRE: woodchuck hepatitis virus posttranscriptional regulatory element
   1225..1806    +  CDS            nef (fragment): NEF_HV1H2 - Experimental evidence at protein level: Swiss-Prot protein existence level 1. Extracellular Nef protein targets CD4(+) T-lymphocytes for apoptosis by interacting with CXCR4 surface receptors. From Human immunodeficiency virus type 1 group M subtype B (isolate HXB2) (HIV-1).
   1813..1993    +  LTR            5' LTR (truncated): truncated 5' long terminal repeat (LTR) from HIV-1
   2025..2249    +  polyA_signal   bGH poly(A) signal: bovine growth hormone polyadenylation signal
   2253..2274    +  promoter       SV40 promoter (fragment): SV40 enhancer and early promoter
   2295..2723    +  rep_origin     f1 ori (sequence partly withheld): f1 bacteriophage origin of replication; arrow indicates direction of (+) strand synthesis
   2737..3066    +  promoter       SV40 promoter: SV40 enhancer and early promoter
   3114..3161    +  promoter       EM7 promoter: synthetic bacterial promoter&nbsp
   3180..3554    +  CDS            BleoR: antibiotic-binding protein; Sh ble from Streptoalloteichus hindustanus; confers resistance to bleomycin, phleomycin, and Zeocin™
   3564..3689    +  CDS            ble (fragment): BLE_KLEPN - Experimental evidence at protein level: Swiss-Prot protein existence level 1. Binding protein with a strong affinity to the bleomycin family of antibiotics. Binds to CL990; an antimitotic-antibiotic compound. From Klebsiella pneumoniae.
   3684..3805    +  polyA_signal   SV40 poly(A) signal: SV40 polyadenylation signal
   3878..3894    -  protein_bind   lac operator: The lac repressor binds to the lac operator to inhibit transcription in E. coli. This inhibition can be relieved by adding lactose or isopropyl-β-D-thiogalactopyranoside (IPTG). lac repressor encoded by lacI
   3902..3932    -  promoter       lac promoter: promoter for the E. coli lac operon
   3947..3968    -  protein_bind   CAP binding site: CAP binding activates transcription in the presence of cAMP. E. coli catabolite activator protein
   3981..4073    -  CDS            lacI (fragment): lac repressor; lacI; The lac repressor binds to the lac operator to inhibit transcription in E. coli. This inhibition can be relieved by adding lactose or isopropyl-β-D-thiogalactopyranoside (IPTG).
   4256..4844    -  rep_origin     ori: high-copy-number ColE1/pMB1/pBR322/pUC origin of replication
   5015..5875    -  CDS            AmpR: β-lactamase; bla; confers resistance to ampicillin, carbenicillin, and related antibiotics
   5876..5980    -  promoter       AmpR promoter: bla
   6039..6091    -  misc_feature   bom (fragment): basis of mobility region from pBR322
   6246..6625    +  enhancer       CMV enhancer: human cytomegalovirus immediate early enhancer
   6626..6825    +  promoter       CMV promoter: human cytomegalovirus (CMV) immediate early promoter
   6843..7023    +  LTR            5' LTR (truncated): truncated 5' long terminal repeat (LTR) from HIV-1
   7070..7195    +  misc_feature   HIV-1 Ψ: packaging signal of human immunodeficiency virus type 1
   7179..7542    +  CDS            HIV-1 gag (fragment): gag protein from human immunodeficiency virus 1; gag
   7688..7921    +  misc_feature   RRE: The Rev response element (RRE) of HIV-1 allows for Rev-dependent mRNA export from the nucleus to the cytoplasm.
   8298..8398    +  CDS            Rev (fragment): human immunodeficiency virus 1 (HIV-1) Rev protein; rev; enhances nuclear export of unspliced and incompletely spliced viral mRNAs
   8448..8565    +  misc_feature   cPPT/CTS: central polypurine tract and central termination sequence of HIV-1
   8622..8892    +  protein_bind   tetracycline response element: contains seven copies of the tetracycline operator tetO tetracycline repressor TetR
   8903..8920    +  misc_feature   MCS (fragment): pUC18/19 multiple cloning site
   8925..8963    +  promoter       minimal CMV promoter: human cytomegalovirus (CMV) immediate early promoter
   9069..9869    +  CDS            OVOL1: OVOL1_HUMAN - Experimental evidence at protein level: Swiss-Prot protein existence level 1. Putative transcription factor. Involved in hair formation and spermatogenesis. May function in the differentiation and/or maintenance of the urogenital system (By similarity). From Homo sapiens (Human).
>Addgene plasmid #162347 | pTet-O-OVOL1-T2A-PuroR | addgene full sequence | sequence record 324602 | Addgene NGS Result
AGAGGGCAGGGGAAGTCTTCTAACATGCGGGGACGTGGAGGAAAATCCCGGCCCACTCGAGATGACCGAG
TACAAGCCCACGGTGCGCCTCGCCACCCGCGACGACGTCCCCAGGGCCGTACGCACCCTCGCCGCCGCGT
TCGCCGACTACCCCGCCACGCGCCACACCGTCGATCCGGACCGCCACATCGAGCGGGTCACCGAGCTGCA
AGAACTCTTCCTCACGCGCGTCGGGCTCGACATCGGCAAGGTGTGGGTCGCGGACGACGGCGCCGCGGTG
GCGGTCTGGACCACGCCGGAGAGCGTCGAAGCGGGGGCGGTGTTCGCCGAGATCGGCCCGCGCATGGCCG
AGTTGAGCGGTTCCCGGCTGGCCGCGCAGCAACAGATGGAAGGCCTCCTGGCGCCGCACCGGCCCAAGGA
GCCCGCGTGGTTCCTGGCCACCGTCGGCGTCTCGCCCGACCACCAGGGCAAGGGTCTGGGCAGCGCCGTC
GTGCTCCCCGGAGTGGAGGCGGCCGAGCGCGCCGGGGTGCCCGCCTTCCTGGAGACCTCCGCGCCCCGCA
ACCTCCCCTTCTACGAGCGGCTCGGCTTCACCGTCACCGCCGACGTCGAGGTGCCCGAAGGACCGCGCAC
CTGGTGCATGACCCGCAAGCCCGGTGCCTGATTAATTAAGCTAGCTAATTCGATATCAAGCTTATCGATA
ATCAACCTCTGGATTACAAAATTTGTGAAAGATTGACTGGTATTCTTAACTATGTTGCTCCTTTTACGCT
ATGTGGATACGCTGCTTTAATGCCTTTGTATCATGCTATTGCTTCCCGTATGGCTTTCATTTTCTCCTCC
TTGTATAAATCCTGGTTGCTGTCTCTTTATGAGGAGTTGTGGCCCGTTGTCAGGCAACGTGGCGTGGTGT
GCACTGTGTTTGCTGACGCAACCCCCACTGGTTGGGGCATTGCCACCACCTGTCAGCTCCTTTCCGGGAC
TTTCGCTTTCCCCCTCCCTATTGCCACGGCGGAACTCATCGCCGCCTGCCTTGCCCGCTGCTGGACAGGG
GCTCGGCTGTTGGGCACTGACAATTCCGTGGTGTTGTCGGGGAAATCATCGTCCTTTCCTTGGCTGCTCG
CCTGTGTTGCCACCTGGATTCTGCGCGGGACGTCCTTCTGCTACGTCCCTTCGGCCCTCAATCCAGCGGA
CCTTCCTTCCCGCGGCCTGCTGCCGGCTCTGCGGCCTCTTCCGCGTCTTCGCCTTCGCCCTCAGACGAGT
CGGATCTCCCTTTGGGCCGCCTCCCCGCATCGATACCGTCGACCTCGAGACCTAGAAAAACATGGAGCAA
TCACAAGTAGCAATACAGCAGCTACCAATGCTGATTGTGCCTGGCTAGAAGCACAAGAGGAGGAGGAGGT
GGGTTTTCCAGTCACACCTCAGGTACCTTTAAGACCAATGACTTACAAGGCAGCTGTAGATCTTAGCCAC
TTTTTAAAAGAAAAGGGGGGACTGGAAGGGCTAATTCACTCCCAACGAAGACAAGATATCCTTGATCTGT
GGATCTACCACACACAAGGCTACTTCCCTGATTGGCAGAACTACACACCAGGGCCAGGGATCAGATATCC
ACTGACCTTTGGATGGTGCTACAAGCTAGTACCAGTTGAGCAAGAGAAGGTAGAAGAAGCCAATGAAGGA
GAGAACACCCGCTTGTTACACCCTGTGAGCCTGCATGGGATGGATGACCCGGAGAGAGAAGTATTAGAGT
GGAGGTTTGACAGCCGCCTAGCATTTCATCACATGGCCCGAGAGCTGCATCCGGACTGTACTGGGTCTCT
CTGGTTAGACCAGATCTGAGCCTGGGAGCTCTCTGGCTAACTAGGGAACCCACTGCTTAAGCCTCAATAA
AGCTTGCCTTGAGTGCTTCAAGTAGTGTGTGCCCGTCTGTTGTGTGACTCTGGTAACTAGAGATCCCTCA
GACCCTTTTAGTCAGTGTGGAAAATCTCTAGCAGGGCCCGTTTAAACCCGCTGATCAGCCTCGACTGTGC
CTTCTAGTTGCCAGCCATCTGTTGTTTGCCCCTCCCCCGTGCCTTCCTTGACCCTGGAAGGTGCCACTCC
CACTGTCCTTTCCTAATAAAATGAGGAAATTGCATCGCATTGTCTGAGTAGGTGTCATTCTATTCTGGGG
GGTGGGGTGGGGCAGGACAGCAAGGGGGAGGATTGGGAAGACAATAGCAGGCATGCTGGGGATGCGGTGG
GCTCTATGGCTTCTGAGGCGGAAAGAACCAGCTGGGGCTCTAGGGGGTATCCCC
[124 nt withheld, positions 2295-2418]
C
[91 nt withheld, positions 2420-2510]
A
[49 nt withheld, positions 2512-2560]
CCTTTGACGTTGGAGTCCACGTTCTTT
[37 nt withheld, positions 2588-2624]
ACCCTATCTCGGTCTATTCTTTTGATTTATAAGGGATTTTGCCGATTTCGGCCTATTGGTTAAAAAATGA
GCTGATTTAACAAAAATTTAACGCGAATTAATTCTGTGGAATGTGTGTCAGTTAGGGTGTGGAAAGTCCC
CAGGCTCCCCAGCAGGCAGAAGTATGCAAAGCATGCATCTCAATTAGTCAGCAACCAGGTGTGGAAAGTC
CCCAGGCTCCCCAGCAGGCAGAAGTATGCAAAGCATGCATCTCAATTAGTCAGCAACCATAGTCCCGCCC
CTAACTCCGCCCATCCCGCCCCTAACTCCGCCCAGTTCCGCCCATTCTCCGCCCCATGGCTGACTAATTT
TTTTTATTTATGCAGAGGCCGAGGCCGCCTCTGCCTCTGAGCTATTCCAGAAGTAGTGAGGAGGCTTTTT
TGGAGGCCTAGGCTTTTGCAAAAAGCTCCCGGGAGCTTGTATATCCATTTTCGGATCTGATCAGCACGTG
TTGACAATTAATCATCGGCATAGTATATCGGCATAGTATAATACGACAAGGTGAGGAACTAAACCATGGC
CAAGTTGACCAGTGCCGTTCCGGTGCTCACCGCGCGCGACGTCGCCGGAGCGGTCGAGTTCTGGACCGAC
CGGCTCGGGTTCTCCCGGGACTTCGTGGAGGACGACTTCGCCGGTGTGGTCCGGGACGACGTGACCCTGT
TCATCAGCGCGGTCCAGGACCAGGTGGTGCCGGACAACACCCTGGCCTGGGTGTGGGTGCGCGGCCTGGA
CGAGCTGTACGCCGAGTGGTCGGAGGTCGTGTCCACGAACTTCCGGGACGCCTCCGGGCCGGCCATGACC
GAGATCGGCGAGCAGCCGTGGGGGCGGGAGTTCGCCCTGCGCGACCCGGCCGGCAACTGCGTGCACTTCG
TGGCCGAGGAGCAGGACTGACACGTGCTACGAGATTTCGATTCCACCGCCGCCTTCTATGAAAGGTTGGG
CTTCGGAATCGTTTTCCGGGACGCCGGCTGGATGATCCTCCAGCGCGGGGATCTCATGCTGGAGTTCTTC
GCCCACCCCAACTTGTTTATTGCAGCTTATAATGGTTACAAATAAAGCAATAGCATCACAAATTTCACAA
ATAAAGCATTTTTTTCACTGCATTCTAGTTGTGGTTTGTCCAAACTCATCAATGTATCTTATCATGTCTG
TATACCGTCGACCTCTAGCTAGAGCTTGGCGTAATCATGGTCATAGCTGTTTCCTGTGTGAAATTGTTAT
CCGCTCACAATTCCACACAACATACGAGCCGGAAGCATAAAGTGTAAAGCCTGGGGTGCCTAATGAGTGA
GCTAACTCACATTAATTGCGTTGCGCTCACTGCCCGCTTTCCAGTCGGGAAACCTGTCGTGCCAGCTGCA
TTAATGAATCGGCCAACGCGCGGGGAGAGGCGGTTTGCGTATTGGGCGCTCTTCCGCTTCCTCGCTCACT
GACTCGCTGCGCTCGGTCGTTCGGCTGCGGCGAGCGGTATCAGCTCACTCAAAGGCGGTAATACGGTTAT
CCACAGAATCAGGGGATAACGCAGGAAAGAACATGTGAGCAAAAGGCCAGCAAAAGGCCAGGAACCGTAA
AAAGGCCGCGTTGCTGGCGTTTTTCCATAGGCTCCGCCCCCCTGACGAGCATCACAAAAATCGACGCTCA
AGTCAGAGGTGGCGAAACCCGACAGGACTATAAAGATACCAGGCGTTTCCCCCTGGAAGCTCCCTCGTGC
GCTCTCCTGTTCCGACCCTGCCGCTTACCGGATACCTGTCCGCCTTTCTCCCTTCGGGAAGCGTGGCGCT
TTCTCATAGCTCACGCTGTAGGTATCTCAGTTCGGTGTAGGTCGTTCGCTCCAAGCTGGGCTGTGTGCAC
GAACCCCCCGTTCAGCCCGACCGCTGCGCCTTATCCGGTAACTATCGTCTTGAGTCCAACCCGGTAAGAC
ACGACTTATCGCCACTGGCAGCAGCCACTGGTAACAGGATTAGCAGAGCGAGGTATGTAGGCGGTGCTAC
AGAGTTCTTGAAGTGGTGGCCTAACTACGGCTACACTAGAAGAACAGTATTTGGTATCTGCGCTCTGCTG
AAGCCAGTTACCTTCGGAAAAAGAGTTGGTAGCTCTTGATCCGGCAAACAAACCACCGCTGGTAGCGGTG
GTTTTTTTGTTTGCAAGCAGCAGATTACGCGCAGAAAAAAAGGATCTCAAGAAGATCCTTTGATCTTTTC
TACGGGGTCTGACGCTCAGTGGAACGAAAACTCACGTTAAGGGATTTTGGTCATGAGATTATCAAAAAGG
ATCTTCACCTAGATCCTTTTAAATTAAAAATGAAGTTTTAAATCAATCTAAAGTATATATGAGTAAACTT
GGTCTGACAGTTACCAATGCTTAATCAGTGAGGCACCTATCTCAGCGATCTGTCTATTTCGTTCATCCAT
AGTTGCCTGACTCCCCGTCGTGTAGATAACTACGATACGGGAGGGCTTACCATCTGGCCCCAGTGCTGCA
ATGATACCGCGAGACCCACGCTCACCGGCTCCAGATTTATCAGCAATAAACCAGCCAGCCGGAAGGGCCG
AGCGCAGAAGTGGTCCTGCAACTTTATCCGCCTCCATCCAGTCTATTAATTGTTGCCGGGAAGCTAGAGT
AAGTAGTTCGCCAGTTAATAGTTTGCGCAACGTTGTTGCCATTGCTACAGGCATCGTGGTGTCACGCTCG
TCGTTTGGTATGGCTTCATTCAGCTCCGGTTCCCAACGATCAAGGCGAGTTACATGATCCCCCATGTTGT
GCAAAAAAGCGGTTAGCTCCTTCGGTCCTCCGATCGTTGTCAGAAGTAAGTTGGCCGCAGTGTTATCACT
CATGGTTATGGCAGCACTGCATAATTCTCTTACTGTCATGCCATCCGTAAGATGCTTTTCTGTGACTGGT
GAGTACTCAACCAAGTCATTCTGAGAATAGTGTATGCGGCGACCGAGTTGCTCTTGCCCGGCGTCAATAC
GGGATAATACCGCGCCACATAGCAGAACTTTAAAAGTGCTCATCATTGGAAAACGTTCTTCGGGGCGAAA
ACTCTCAAGGATCTTACCGCTGTTGAGATCCAGTTCGATGTAACCCACTCGTGCACCCAACTGATCTTCA
GCATCTTTTACTTTCACCAGCGTTTCTGGGTGAGCAAAAACAGGAAGGCAAAATGCCGCAAAAAAGGGAA
TAAGGGCGACACGGAAATGTTGAATACTCATACTCTTCCTTTTTCAATATTATTGAAGCATTTATCAGGG
TTATTGTCTCATGAGCGGATACATATTTGAATGTATTTAGAAAAATAAACAAATAGGGGTTCCGCGCACA
TTTCCCCGAAAAGTGCCACCTGACGTCGACGGATCGGGAGATCTCCCGATCCCCTATGGTGCACTCTCAG
TACAATCTGCTCTGATGCCGCATAGTTAAGCCAGTATCTGCTCCCTGCTTGTGTGTTGGAGGTCGCTGAG
TAGTGCGCGAGCAAAATTTAAGCTACAACAAGGCAAGGCTTGACCGACAATTGCATGAAGAATCTGCTTA
GGGTTAGGCGTTTTGCGCTGCTTCGCGATGTACGGGCCAGATATACGCGTTGACATTGATTATTGACTAG
TTATTAATAGTAATCAATTACGGGGTCATTAGTTCATAGCCCATATATGGAGTTCCGCGTTACATAACTT
ACGGTAAATGGCCCGCCTGGCTGACCGCCCAACGACCCCCGCCCATTGACGTCAATAATGACGTATGTTC
CCATAGTAACGCCAATAGGGACTTTCCATTGACGTCAATGGGTGGAGTATTTACGGTAAACTGCCCACTT
GGCAGTACATCAAGTGTATCATATGCCAAGTACGCCCCCTATTGACGTCAATGACGGTAAATGGCCCGCC
TGGCATTATGCCCAGTACATGACCTTATGGGACTTTCCTACTTGGCAGTACATCTACGTATTAGTCATCG
CTATTACCATGGTGATGCGGTTTTGGCAGTACATCAATGGGCGTGGATAGCGGTTTGACTCACGGGGATT
TCCAAGTCTCCACCCCATTGACGTCAATGGGAGTTTGTTTTGGCACCAAAATCAACGGGACTTTCCAAAA
TGTCGTAACAACTCCGCCCCATTGACGCAAATGGGCGGTAGGCGTGTACGGTGGGAGGTCTATATAAGCA
GCGCGTTTTGCCTGTACTGGGTCTCTCTGGTTAGACCAGATCTGAGCCTGGGAGCTCTCTGGCTAACTAG
GGAACCCACTGCTTAAGCCTCAATAAAGCTTGCCTTGAGTGCTTCAAGTAGTGTGTGCCCGTCTGTTGTG
TGACTCTGGTAACTAGAGATCCCTCAGACCCTTTTAGTCAGTGTGGAAAATCTCTAGCAGTGGCGCCCGA
ACAGGGACTTGAAAGCGAAAGGGAAACCAGAGGAGCTCTCTCGACGCAGGACTCGGCTTGCTGAAGCGCG
CACGGCAAGAGGCGAGGGGCGGCGACTGGTGAGTACGCCAAAAATTTTGACTAGCGGAGGCTAGAAGGAG
AGAGATGGGTGCGAGAGCGTCAGTATTAAGCGGGGGAGAATTAGATCGCGATGGGAAAAAATTCGGTTAA
GGCCAGGGGGAAAGAAAAAATATAAATTAAAACATATAGTATGGGCAAGCAGGGAGCTAGAACGATTCGC
AGTTAATCCTGGCCTGTTAGAAACATCAGAAGGCTGTAGACAAATACTGGGACAGCTACAACCATCCCTT
CAGACAGGATCAGAAGAACTTAGATCATTATATAATACAGTAGCAACCCTCTATTGTGTGCATCAAAGGA
TAGAGATAAAAGACACCAAGGAAGCTTTAGACAAGATAGAGGAAGAGCAAAACAAAAGTAAGACCACCGC
ACAGCAAGCGGCCGCTGATCTTCAGACCTGGAGGAGGAGATATGAGGGACAATTGGAGAAGTGAATTATA
TAAATATAAAGTAGTAAAAATTGAACCATTAGGAGTAGCACCCACCAAGGCAAAGAGAAGAGTGGTGCAG
AGAGAAAAAAGAGCAGTGGGAATAGGAGCTTTGTTCCTTGGGTTCTTGGGAGCAGCAGGAAGCACTATGG
GCGCAGCGTCAATGACGCTGACGGTACAGGCCAGACAATTATTGTCTGGTATAGTGCAGCAGCAGAACAA
TTTGCTGAGGGCTATTGAGGCGCAACAGCATCTGTTGCAACTCACAGTCTGGGGCATCAAGCAGCTCCAG
GCAAGAATCCTGGCTGTGGAAAGATACCTAAAGGATCAACAGCTCCTGGGGATTTGGGGTTGCTCTGGAA
AACTCATTTGCACCACTGCTGTGCCTTGGAATGCTAGTTGGAGTAATAAATCTCTGGAACAGATTTGGAA
TCACACGACCTGGATGGAGTGGGACAGAGAAATTAACAATTACACAAGCTTAATACACTCCTTAATTGAA
GAATCGCAAAACCAGCAAGAAAAGAATGAACAAGAATTATTGGAATTAGATAAATGGGCAAGTTTGTGGA
ATTGGTTTAACATAACAAATTGGCTGTGGTATATAAAATTATTCATAATGATAGTAGGAGGCTTGGTAGG
TTTAAGAATAGTTTTTGCTGTACTTTCTATAGTGAATAGAGTTAGGCAGGGATATTCACCATTATCGTTT
CAGACCCACCTCCCAACCCCGAGGGGACCCGACAGGCCCGAAGGAATAGAAGAAGAAGGTGGAGAGAGAG
ACAGAGACAGATCCATTCGATTAGTGAACGGATCGGCACTGCGTGCGCCAATTCTGCAGACAAATGGCAG
TATTCATCCACAATTTTAAAAGAAAAGGGGGGATTGGGGGGTACAGTGCAGGGGAAAGAATAGTAGACAT
AATAGCAACAGACATACAAACTAAAGAATTACAAAAACAAATTACAAAAATTCAAAATTTTCGGGTTTAT
TACAGGGACAGCAGAGATCCAGTTTGGTTAGATCTCGAGTTTACCACTCCCTATCAGTGATAGAGAAAAG
TGAAAGTCGAGTTTACCACTCCCTATCAGTGATAGAGAAAAGTGAAAGTCGAGTTTACCACTCCCTATCA
GTGATAGAGAAAAGTGAAAGTCGAGTTTACCACTCCCTATCAGTGATAGAGAAAAGTGAAAGTCGAGTTT
ACCACTCCCTATCAGTGATAGAGAAAAGTGAAAGTCGAGTTTACCACTCCCTATCAGTGATAGAGAAAAG
TGAAAGTCGAGTTTACCACTCCCTATCAGTGATAGAGAAAAGTGAAAGTCGAGCTCGGTACCCGGGTCGA
GGTAGGCGTGTACGGTGGGAGGCCTATATAAGCAGAGCTCGTTTAGTGAACCGTCAGATCGCCTGGAGAC
GCCATCCACGCTGTTTTGACCTCCATAGAAGACACCGGGACCGATCCAGCCTCCGCGGCCCCGAATTCGC
CACCATGCCCCGCGCGTTCCTGGTGAAGAAGCCGTGCGTCTCCACGTGCAAGAGGAACTGGAGCGAGCTC
CCCGACGAGGAGCGCGGCGAGATCTACGTGCCAGTCAGCCTGGGCTTCTGCCCACCACAGCCCTACCGGG
AGCCGGAACCCTCTGTGGCCGAACCCCCTTCCTGCCCGCTGGCTTTGAACATGAGCCTTCGAGACTCTAG
CTACAGCATGGCCCCCGGGCCCTGTGTGGTGGCCCAGCTGCCCTCTGAAGACATGGGCCACTTGACAGAC
CCCCAGAGCAGAGACCATGGCTTCCTGCGCACCAAGATGAAGGTGACCCTTGGGGACAGTCCCAGTGGAG
ACCTGTTCACCTGCCGTGTCTGCCAGAAGGCCTTCACCTACCAGCGCATGCTGAACCGCCACATGAAGTG
TCACAACGACGTCAAGAGGCACCTCTGCACGTACTGCGGGAAGGGCTTCAATGACACCTTCGACCTCAAG
AGACACGTCCGAACTCACACTGGCGTGCGGCCCTACAAGTGCAGCCTGTGTGACAAGGCCTTCACGCAGC
GCTGCTCTCTGGAGTCTCACCTCAAGAAGATCCATGGTGTGCAGCAGAAGTACGCGTACAAGGAGCGGCG
GGCCAAGCTGTACGTGTGTGAGGAGTGCGGCTGCACATCTGAGAGCCAGGAGGGCCACGTCCTGCACCTG
AAGGAGCACCACCCTGACAGCCCGCTGCTGCGCAAGACCTCCAAGAAGGTGGCCGTGGCACTACAGAACA
CTGTCACTTCCCTGCTGCAGGGCAGCCCCCACCTGTCTAG
